>Addgene plasmid #109087 | NK610 | addgene full sequence | sequence record 210429 | Addgene NGS Result
GAGACGAAAGGGCCTCGTGATACGCCTATTTTTATAGGTTAATGTCATGATAATAATGGTTTCTTAGACG
TCAGGTGGCACTTTTCGGGGAAATGTGCGCGGAACCCCTATTTGTTTATTTTTCTAAATACATTCAAATA
TGTATCCGCTCATGAGACAATAACCCTGATAAATGCTTCAATAATATTGAAAAAGGAAGAGTATGAGTAT
TCAACATTTCCGTGTCGCCCTTATTCCCTTTTTTGCGGCATTTTGCCTTCCTGTTTTTGCTCACCCAGAA
ACGCTGGTGAAAGTAAAAGATGCTGAAGATCAGTTGGGTGCACGAGTGGGTTACATCGAACTGGATCTCA
ACAGCGGTAAGATCCTTGAGAGTTTTCGCCCCGAAGAACGTTTTCCAATGATGAGCACTTTTAAAGTTCT
GCTATGTGGCGCGGTATTATCCCGTATTGACGCCGGGCAAGAGCAACTCGGTCGCCGCATACACTATTCT
CAGAATGACTTGGTTGAGTACTCACCAGTCACAGAAAAGCATCTTACGGATGGCATGACAGTAAGAGAAT
TATGCAGTGCTGCCATAACCATGAGTGATAACACTGCGGCCAACTTACTTCTGACAACGATCGGAGGACC
GAAGGAGCTAACCGCTTTTTTGCACAACATGGGGGATCATGTAACTCGCCTTGATCGTTGGGAACCGGAG
CTGAATGAAGCCATACCAAACGACGAGCGTGACACCACGATGCCTGTAGCAATGGCAACAACGTTGCGCA
AACTATTAACTGGCGAACTACTTACTCTAGCTTCCCGGCAACAATTAATAGACTGGATGGAGGCGGATAA
AGTTGCAGGACCACTTCTGCGCTCGGCCCTTCCGGCTGGCTGGTTTATTGCTGATAAATCTGGAGCCGGT
GAGCGTGGGTCTCGCGGTATCATTGCAGCACTGGGGCCAGATGGTAAGCCCTCCCGTATCGTAGTTATCT
ACACGACGGGGAGTCAGGCAACTATGGATGAACGAAATAGACAGATCGCTGAGATAGGTGCCTCACTGAT
TAAGCATTGGTAACTGTCAGACCAAGTTTACTCATATATACTTTAGATTGATTTAAAACTTCATTTTTAA
TTTAAAAGGATCTAGGTGAAGATCCTTTTTGATAATCTCATGACCAAAATCCCTTAACGTGAGTTTTCGT
TCCACTGAGCGTCAGACCCCGTAGAAAAGATCAAAGGATCTTCTTGAGATCCTTTTTTTCTGCGCGTAAT
CTGCTGCTTGCAAACAAAAAAACCACCGCTACCAGCGGTGGTTTGTTTGCCGGATCAAGAGCTACCAACT
CTTTTTCCGAAGGTAACTGGCTTCAGCAGAGCGCAGATACCAAATACTGTTCTTCTAGTGTAGCCGTAGT
TAGGCCACCACTTCAAGAACTCTGTAGCACCGCCTACATACCTCGCTCTGCTAATCCTGTTACCAGTGGC
TGCTGCCAGTGGCGATAAGTCGTGTCTTACCGGGTTGGACTCAAGACGATAGTTACCGGATAAGGCGCAG
CGGTCGGGCTGAACGGGGGGTTCGTGCACACAGCCCAGCTTGGAGCGAACGACCTACACCGAACTGAGAT
ACCTACAGCGTGAGCTATGAGAAAGCGCCACGCTTCCCGAAGGGAGAAAGGCGGACAGGTATCCGGTAAG
CGGCAGGGTCGGAACAGGAGAGCGCACGAGGGAGCTTCCAGGGGGAAACGCCTGGTATCTTTATAGTCCT
GTCGGGTTTCGCCACCTCTGACTTGAGCGTCGATTTTTGTGATGCTCGTCAGGGGGGCGGAGCCTATGGA
AAAACGCCAGCAACGCGGCCTTTTTACGGTTCCTGGCCTTTTGCTGGCCTTTTGCTCACATGTTCTTTCC
TGCGTTATCCCCTGATTCTGTGGATAACCGTATTACCGCCTTTGAGTGAGCTGATACCGCTCGCCGCAGC
CGAACGACCGAGCGCAGCGAGTCAGTGAGCGAGGAAGCGGAAGAGCGCCCAATACGCAAACCGCCTCTCC
CCGCGCGTTGGCCGATTCATTAATGCAGCTGGCACGACAGGTTTCCCGACTGGAAAGCGGGCAGTGAGCG
CAACGCAATTAATGTGAGTTAGCTCACTCATTAGGCACCCCAGGCTTTACACTTTATGCTTCCGGCTCGT
ATGTTGTGTGGAATTGTGAGCGGATAACAATTTCACACAGGAAACAGCTATGACCATGATTACGCCAAGC
TTGTAAGTAGTGGTAGTCGTCGAAGACGTGGGGTGCGGGGATGTGCTTGACTTGGTGGGAGAGGCTGGTG
GAAGTAGCTGATGAAAATGAACTCCACCACACGCCAACTGCCACTTGAACCACGGAAGGCAGGCAGCAGT
GCTGCTGTGTGCGCTTTTCGGCGCGGCGCGCAGCCACAAAGCAACGGCAATTGTGGCGGGTGATTCGTTC
GAACGCTGCTTTTCATAATTTTCGCCAATGTCTGAATCAATGTCTTTTTCAAGGGTGCAGAATAACGAAC
ATTATTTTTTATTGTGTGGATTCAGCGCCAATTGCGATTTGGAGATGCGCTAAGCGCACAATCACCACCA
AACACGACATTCCCCGCTTTCCCGCCAAACTGATTCTCGCGCGAAACCTGAGATGTGCACCGCGCCGTTA
CAAGTGCGACCACGCACACCTCTTCTTGTCATTTATCATCCGCATCTCCAAGCAAGCAAGCAAGCAAACC
AGGACCCCCTCCCTCGCTCGTCACCTCACCACCTCCCAAACTTAAACTTCACAACCAGCACAATGGCCCG
CACGAAGCAGACCGCCCGCAAGACCACCGGTGGCAAGGCCCCCCGCAAGCAGCTCGCCACCAAGGCTGCC
CGCAAGTCCGCCCCCTCCACTGGCGGCGTGAAGAAGCCCCATCGCTTCCGCCCCGGTACCGTCGCTCTGC
GTGAGATCCGCCGCTACCAGAAGTCCACCGAGCTGCTGATCCGCAAGCTCCCCTTCCAGCGCCTCGTCCG
CGAGATTGCCCAGGACTTCAAGACCGACCTCCGCTTCCAGTCCACCGCCGTCTCTGCCCTGCAGGAGGCC
GCCGAGGCTTACCTCGTCAACCTCTTTGAGGACACCAACCTCTGCGCCATCCACGCAAAGCGCGTCACCA
TCATGCCCAAGGACATCCAGCTGGCCCGCCGCATCCGTGGCGAGCGCTCTGGCGGTAGCGGTGGCTCCAT
GGTCTCCAAGGGCGAGGAGGACAACATGGCTATCATCAAGGAGTTCATGCGCTTCAAGGTCCACATGGAG
GGCTCCGTCAACGGCCACGAGTTCGAGATCGAGGGCGAGGGCGAGGGCCGCCCCTACGAGGGCACCCAGA
CCGCCAAGCTCAAGGTGACGAAGGGCGGCCCCCTCCCCTTCGCCTGGGACATCCTCTCCCCCCAGTTCAT
GTACGGCTCCAAGGCTTACGTCAAGCACCCCGCCGACATCCCCGACTACCTCAAGCTCTCCTTCCCCGAG
GGCTTCAAGTGGGAGCGCGTCATGAACTTCGAGGACGGCGGCGTCGTCACCGTCACCCAGGACTCCTCTC
TTCAGGACGGCGAGTTCATCTACAAGGTCAAGCTGCGCGGCACCAACTTCCCCTCCGACGGCCCCGTCAT
GCAGAAGAAGACGATGGGTTGGGAGGCTTCCTCCGAGCGCATGTACCCCGAGGACGGCGCCCTCAAGGGC
GAGATCAAGCAGCGCCTCAAGCTCAAGGACGGCGGCCACTACGACGCCGAGGTCAAGACCACCTACAAGG
CCAAGAAGCCCGTCCAGCTCCCCGGCGCCTACAACGTCAACATCAAGCTCGACATCACCTCCCACAACGA
GGACTACACCATCGTCGAGCAGTACGAGCGTGCCGAGGGCCGCCACAGCACGGGCGGTATGGACGAGCTT
TACAAGTCTTAAGCGTCTCACCTTCTCAACATGGCTCGCTCGCTCGATGTCGTTCTCTGACACCTTGCTT
GGCTTGTCGTCATGAGGTTGCTTTGTCATCACCAACGCTGGTTGCATTTTGATCTGTGACACCTTGAATC
ATCCTCCCTCCCCTCCCTTGTTCTTAATTACCCACTTGGCCCTTGCTGTCTCTCTTGGTCTGTGCCACGG
GTTGTCGCCTCCGCGGGCTCAAATTGTGCTCACACGTCTTTTATCCATGCTCGTGTTCCTGAGCACTTGA
CGCTGGCGGTGTCTTTGTGCGCTCGTGTGCATGGGAACCTCTCTCCCTCCCTCTCCCTGTGTGTAATGGC
GTTGGCTTACCGTGGTATCGATTTGCCTCTGCGTAATGACACGCCGCAACGGCGTTTGGGGAGTTTCCCC
GGCTTGTCCTGCCTCGCAACCCTTCTCCTTTGGTTCGTTGTTGCCTCTCAATACAATGATCAAACCGAAC
ATTAATGTGAGGACCATGATGGCATCCTGCTTTATTCAAGCAAGTGGAATGAATGACACAGAAACAGATT
GATCGTCATTGTGATGCCGTGCGTGTATTTGTGGCGGAGAGGAACAAAAGTCACAGGTGGCTACATTTAC
ACAACTTCTTGTCAATGCAAACTCAGTGAGTCATTGGGTATCATGCGTGGTGAAGAATGAGGGAGTGCTG
CCAGCATCTGAACGAGCACCATCGTGCCAGGGCGCGGCTCTTGGCAAACTCGCGTGCGTCCATCTCTTCG
TGATCATCGTCATCATCGCGACGCTGTGTCACATGTGGGACAATGAATGTCTAGAGGATCCCCGGGTACC
GAGCTCGAATTCACTGGCCGTCGTTTTACAACGTCGTGACTGGGAAAACCCTGGCGTTACCCAACTTAAT
CGCCTTGCAGCACATCCCCCTTTCGCCAGCTGGCGTAATAGCGAAGAGGCCCGCACCGATCGCCCTTCCC
AACAGTTGCGCAGCCTGAATGGCGAATGGCGCCTGATGCGGTATTTTCTCCTTACGCATCTGTGCGGTAT
TTCACACCGCATATGGTGCACTCTCAGTACAATCTGCTCTGATGCCGCATAGTTAAGCCAGCCCCGACAC
CCGCCAACACCCGCTGACGCGCCCTGACGGGCTTGTCTGCTCCCGGCATCCGCTTACAGACAAGCTGTGA
CCGTCTCCGGGAGCTGCATGTGTCAGAGGTTTTCACCGTCATCACCGAAACGCGC
Features (pLannotate 1.2.2; 13 found; start..end, strand, type, name):
     98..202     +  promoter       AmpR promoter: bla
    203..1063    +  CDS            AmpR: β-lactamase; bla; confers resistance to ampicillin, carbenicillin, and related antibiotics
   1234..1822    +  rep_origin     ori: high-copy-number ColE1/pMB1/pBR322/pUC origin of replication
   2005..2097    +  CDS            lacI (fragment): lac repressor; lacI; The lac repressor binds to the lac operator to inhibit transcription in E. coli. This inhibition can be relieved by adding lactose or isopropyl-β-D-thiogalactopyranoside (IPTG).
   2110..2131    +  protein_bind   CAP binding site: CAP binding activates transcription in the presence of cAMP. E. coli catabolite activator protein
   2146..2176    +  promoter       lac promoter: promoter for the E. coli lac operon
   2184..2200    +  protein_bind   lac operator: The lac repressor binds to the lac operator to inhibit transcription in E. coli. This inhibition can be relieved by adding lactose or isopropyl-β-D-thiogalactopyranoside (IPTG). lac repressor encoded by lacI
   2793..3200    +  CDS            H32_ENCAL: Experimental evidence at protein level: Swiss-Prot protein existence level 1. Core component of nucleosome. Nucleosomes wrap and compact DNA into chromatin, limiting DNA accessibility to the cellular machineries which require DNA as a template. Histones thereby play a central role in transcription regulation, DNA repair, DNA replication and chromosomal stability. DNA accessibility is regulated via a complex set of post-translational modifications of histones, also called histone code, and nucleosome remodeling. From Encephalartos altensteinii (Altenstein's bread tree) (Eastern Cape giant cycad
   3219..3926    +  CDS            mCherry: mCherry is a basic (constitutively fluorescent) red fluorescent protein published in 2004, derived from Discosoma sp.. It is reported to be a very rapidly-maturing monomer with low acid sensitivity.
   4740..4772    -  misc_feature   MCS (fragment): pUC18/19 multiple cloning site
   4769..4926    +  CDS            lacZα (fragment): LacZα fragment of β-galactosidase; lacZ fragment
   4932..5031    -  misc_feature   bom (fragment): basis of mobility region from pBR322
   5133..3       -  CDS            rop (fragment) (across the origin): Rop protein, which maintains plasmids at low copy number; rop
