[The description below was written by a language model from this plasmid's Addgene catalogue record and pLannotate feature annotations shown in this document.]
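Description:
NK610 (depositor designation pDSB_0056) is a choanoflagellate expression plasmid built on the pDSB_0011 backbone and intended for reporter gene expression in Salpingoeca rosetta. It is maintained in E. coli as a high-copy plasmid through a ColE1/pUC-type origin of replication and selected with ampicillin through the bla (β-lactamase) gene under its own promoter. The 5,165 nt sequence also carries pUC-style remnants that have no evident role in the choanoflagellate host: a CAP binding site, lac promoter and operator, fragments of lacI, lacZα and the pUC18/19 multiple cloning site, and partial bom and rop sequences.

The catalogued insert is mCherry, with the alternative name pH3_mCherry. The feature table shows a histone H3 coding sequence lying just upstream of the mCherry open reading frame on the same strand, separated by only a short gap. This arrangement suggests an H3–mCherry fusion that would mark chromatin and nuclei with monomeric red fluorescence, although the record does not explicitly state that the two are joined in frame. The automated annotation matched the histone to a cycad H3 entry, which most likely reflects the strong conservation of H3 across eukaryotes rather than the true source; the record does not give the origin of this sequence and lists the insert species as synthetic. Several hundred bases of unannotated sequence flank the cassette on each side, where host regulatory elements such as a promoter and 3′ untranslated region would be expected. Their identity is not recorded, and the "pH3" name does not by itself show whether it refers to a histone H3 promoter. The cloning sites are listed as unknown. The plasmid comes from work establishing transfection of choanoflagellates, where fluorescent reporters were used to examine their cell biology.
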