Addgene plasmid #109087: NK610
Purpose: Reporter gene expression in S. rosetta
Depositing lab: Nicole King. Depositing organization: University of California, Berkeley. Publication: Transfection of choanoflagellates illuminates their cell biology and the ancestry of animal septins. Booth DS, Szmidt-Middleton H, King N. Mol Biol Cell. 2018 Dec 1;29(25):3026-3038. doi: 10.1091/mbc.E18-08-0514. Epub 2018 Oct 3. PubMed 30281390.
Backbone
  Vector backbone: pDSB_0011
  Vector type: Choanoflagellate Expression
Growth in bacteria
  Bacterial resistance: Ampicillin, 100 μg/mL
  Growth temperature: 37°C
  Growth strain: DH5alpha
  Copy number: High Copy
Gene/Insert
  Gene/Insert name: mCherry (alt name: pH3_mCherry)
  Species: Synthetic
  Cloning method: Restriction Enzyme; 5′ cloning site unknown (unknown if destroyed); 3′ cloning site unknown (unknown if destroyed)
Terms and licenses: Academic/Nonprofit Terms; Industry Terms: Not Available to Industry
Depositor comments: pDSB_0056 . Please visit https://www.biorxiv.org/content/early/2018/06/09/343111 for bioRxiv preprint.
How to cite: NK610 was a gift from Nicole King (Addgene plasmid # 109087 ; http://n2t.net/addgene:109087 ; RRID:Addgene_109087)
